Addgene plasmid #107463: pCEP4-SERTG384S-myc
Purpose: Mammalian expression plasmid for codon optimized mutant hSERT with internal MYC tag inserted in ECL2, mutation G384S with loss of surface expression relative to wildtype
Depositing lab: Erik Procko. Depositing organization: University of Illinois at Urbana-Champaign. Publication: Deep Mutagenesis of a Transporter for Uptake of a Non-Native Substrate Identifies Conformationally Dynamic Regions. Young HJ, Chan M, Selvam B, Szymanski SK, Shukla D, Procko E. bioRxiv 2021.04.19.440442 10.1101/2021.04.19.440442.
Backbone
  Vector backbone: pCEP4
  Backbone manufacturer: Invitrogen
  Backbone size w/o insert (bp): 10410
  Vector type: Mammalian Expression
  Selectable markers: Hygromycin
Growth in bacteria
  Bacterial resistance: Ampicillin, 100 μg/mL
  Growth temperature: 37°C
  Growth strain: DH5alpha
  Copy number: High Copy
Gene/Insert
  Gene/Insert name: Serotonin Transporter (SERT) (alt name: SLC6A4)
  Species: H. sapiens (human)
  Insert size (bp): 1985
  Mutation: G384S
  Entrez Gene: SLC6A4 (a.k.a. 5-HTT, 5-HTTLPR, 5HTT, HTT, OCD1, SERT, SERT1, hSERT)
  Promoter: CMV
  Cloning method: Restriction Enzyme; 5′ cloning site NHE1 (not destroyed); 3′ cloning site XHO1 (not destroyed)
  Sequencing primers: 5′ CMV Forward; 3′ EBV Reverse
Terms and licenses: Academic/Nonprofit Terms; Industry Terms: Not Available to Industry
Depositor comments: Please visit https://doi.org/10.1101/2021.04.19.440442 for bioRxiv preprint.
How to cite: pCEP4-SERTG384S-myc was a gift from Erik Procko (Addgene plasmid # 107463 ; http://n2t.net/addgene:107463 ; RRID:Addgene_107463)
