[The description below was written by a language model from this plasmid's Addgene catalogue record and pLannotate feature annotations shown in this document.]
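Description:
pCEP4-SERTG384S-myc is a mammalian expression plasmid built on the Invitrogen pCEP4 episomal backbone, about 12.1 kb in total. In E. coli it is maintained through a high-copy ColE1/pUC-type origin and selected with ampicillin via the β-lactamase gene. For mammalian cells it carries the Epstein-Barr virus oriP origin together with the EBNA1 coding sequence. Together these allow the plasmid to replicate and persist as an extrachromosomal episome in permissive primate cells. A hygromycin B phosphotransferase cassette, driven by an HSV thymidine kinase promoter and terminated by the TK polyadenylation signal, provides selection. The annotation also picks up several short fragments (rop, tetracycline resistance, and herpesvirus or EBV gene pieces). These appear to be remnants flanking the functional backbone elements rather than working parts.

The payload is a codon-optimized human serotonin transporter (SERT, SLC6A4) open reading frame of roughly 2 kb, cloned between NheI and XhoI sites that were both retained. It sits downstream of the human CMV immediate-early enhancer and promoter, with the SV40 polyadenylation signal just past the end of the insert on the circular map. According to the record, a MYC epitope is inserted internally in extracellular loop 2, although the feature table does not annotate it separately. A tag in this position is exposed outside the cell, so transporter that reaches the plasma membrane can be detected by antibody staining. This variant carries the G384S substitution, which the depositor describes as causing loss of surface expression relative to wild type. The construct comes from a deep mutagenesis study of the transporter, and it is suited to comparing the trafficking and surface levels of this mutant with those of wild-type SERT.
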