Features (pLannotate 1.2.2; 22 found; start..end, strand, type, name):
     14..148     -  polyA_signal   SV40 poly(A) signal: SV40 polyadenylation signal
    171..254     -  CDS            large T antigen (fragment): large T antigen from SV40 (simian virus 40)
    257..297     +  CDS            rop (fragment): Rop protein, which maintains plasmids at low copy number; rop
    409..427     -  misc_feature   MCS (fragment): pUC18/19 multiple cloning site
    873..2662    -  rep_origin     oriP: Epstein-Barr virus oriP replication origin (Yates et al., 2000)
   2663..2881    -  CDS            gL (fragment): GL_EBVB9 - Experimental evidence at protein level: Swiss-Prot protein existence level 1. The heterodimer glycoprotein H-glycoprotein L is required for the fusion of viral and plasma membranes leading to virus entry into the host cell. Acts as a functional inhibitor of gH and maintains gH in an inhibited form. Upon binding to host integrins, gL dissociates from gH leading to activation of the viral fusion glycoproteins gB and gH. Fusion of EBV with B-lymphocytes requires the additional receptor- binding protein gp42, which forms a complex with gH/gL. The heterodimer gH/gL targets also host EPHA
   2964..4889    -  CDS            EBNA1: Epstein-Barr nuclear antigen 1, also known as EBNA-1 crucial for latent viral infection, and for episomal amplification of vectors containing the oriP origin (Okita et al., 2013)
   4927..5271    -  CDS            BRRF2_EBVB9 (fragment): Protein inferred from homology: Swiss-Prot protein existence level 3. From Epstein-Barr virus (strain B95-8) (HHV-4) (Human herpesvirus 4).
   5274..5297    -  promoter       tet promoter (fragment): E. coli promoter for tetracycline efflux protein gene
   5410..5514    +  promoter       AmpR promoter: bla
   5515..6375    +  CDS            AmpR: β-lactamase; bla; confers resistance to ampicillin, carbenicillin, and related antibiotics
   6546..7134    +  rep_origin     ori: high-copy-number ColE1/pMB1/pBR322/pUC origin of replication
   7180..7338    -  CDS            TcR (fragment): tetracycline efflux protein; tet; confers resistance to tetracycline
   7459..7659    -  CDS            MDV035 (fragment): UL24_GAHVM - Protein inferred from homology: Swiss-Prot protein existence level 3. May play a role in the dispersal of host nucleolin from the nucleolus throughout the nucleus leading to a decrease in ribosome biogenesis. From Gallid herpesvirus 2 (strain Chicken/Md5/ATCC VR-987) (GaHV-2) (Marek's disease herpesvirus type 1).
   7648..7710    +  promoter       Mini-TK promoter: minimal herpes simplex virus (HSV) thymidine kinase promoter
   7753..8790    +  CDS            HygR: hygromycin B phosphotransferase confers resistance to hygromycin
   8832..8880    +  polyA_signal   HSV TK poly(A) signal: herpes simplex virus thymidine kinase polyadenylation signal (Cole and Stacy, 1985)
   9080..9304    +  CDS            gH (fragment): GH_HHV11 - Experimental evidence at protein level: Swiss-Prot protein existence level 1. The heterodimer glycoprotein H-glycoprotein L is required for the fusion of viral and plasma membranes leading to virus entry into the host cell. Following initial binding to host receptor, membrane fusion is mediated by the fusion machinery composed of gB and the heterodimer gH/gL. May also be involved in the fusion between the virion envelope and the outer nuclear membrane during virion morphogenesis. From Human herpesvirus 1 (strain 17) (HHV-1) (Human herpes simplex virus 1).
   9335..9360    -  CDS            bla(M) (fragment): β-lactamase lacking the signal sequence; bla(M); allows cytosolic expression of β-lactamase
   9534..9913    +  enhancer       CMV enhancer: human cytomegalovirus immediate early enhancer
   9915..10114   +  promoter       CMV promoter: human cytomegalovirus (CMV) immediate early promoter
  10172..12133   +  CDS            SLC6A4: SC6A4_HUMAN - Also known as HTT, SERT. Experimental evidence at protein level: Swiss-Prot protein existence level 1. Serotonin transporter whose primary function in the central nervous system involves the regulation of serotonergic signaling via transport of serotonin molecules from the synaptic cleft back into the pre-synaptic terminal for re-utilization. Plays a key role in mediating regulation of the availability of serotonin to other receptors of serotonergic systems. Terminates the action of serotonin and recycles it in a sodium-dependent manner. From Homo sapiens (Human).
>Addgene plasmid #107463 | pCEP4-SERTG384S-myc | depositor full sequence | sequence record 205570 | pCEP4-SERTG384S-myc sequence 12145 bps
GCCGGCAAGGCCGGATCCAGACATGATAAGATACATTGATGAGTTTGGACAAACCACAACTAGAATGCAG
TGAAAAAAATGCTTTATTTGTGAAATTTGTGATGCTATTGCTTTATTTGTAACCATTATAAGCTGCAATA
AACAAGTTAACAACAACAATTGCATTCATTTTATGTTTCAGGTTCAGGGGGAGGTGTGGGAGGTTTTTTA
AAGCAAGTAAAACCTCTACAAATGTGGTATGGCTGATTATGATCCGGCTGCCTCGCGCGTTTCGGTGATG
ACGGTGAAAACCTCTGACACATGCAGCTCCCGGAGACGGTCACAGCTTGTCTGTAAGCGGATGCCGGGAG
CAGACAAGCCCGTCAGGGCGCGTCAGCGGGTGTTGGCGGGTGTCGGGGCGCAGCCATGAGGTCGACTCTA
GAGGATCGATCCCCGCCCCGGACGAACTAAACCTGACTACGACATCTCTGCCCCTTCTTCGCGGGGCAGT
GCATGTAATCCCTTCAGTTGGTTGGTACAACTTGCCAACTGGGCCCTGTTCCACATGTGACACGGGGGGG
GACCAAACACAAAGGGGTTCTCTGACTGTAGTTGACATCCTTATAAATGGATGTGCACATTTGCCAACAC
TGAGTGGCTTTCATCCTGGAGCAGACTTTGCAGTCTGTGGACTGCAACACAACATTGCCTTTATGTGTAA
CTCTTGGCTGAAGCTCTTACACCAATGCTGGGGGACATGTACCTCCCAGGGGCCCAGGAAGACTACGGGA
GGCTACACCAACGTCAATCAGAGGGGCCTGTGTAGCTACCGATAAGCGGACCCTCAAGAGGGCATTAGCA
ATAGTGTTTATAAGGCCCCCTTGTTAACCCTAAACGGGTAGCATATGCTTCCCGGGTAGTAGTATATACT
ATCCAGACTAACCCTAATTCAATAGCATATGTTACCCAACGGGAAGCATATGCTATCGAATTAGGGTTAG
TAAAAGGGTCCTAAGGAACAGCGATATCTCCCACCCCATGAGCTGTCACGGTTTTATTTACATGGGGTCA
GGATTCCACGAGGGTAGTGAACCATTTTAGTCACAAGGGCAGTGGCTGAAGATCAAGGAGCGGGCAGTGA
ACTCTCCTGAATCTTCGCCTGCTTCTTCATTCTCCTTCGTTTAGCTAATAGAATAACTGCTGAGTTGTGA
ACAGTAAGGTGTATGTGAGGTGCTCGAAAACAAGGTTTCAGGTGACGCCCCCAGAATAAAATTTGGACGG
GGGGTTCAGTGGTGGCATTGTGCTATGACACCAATATAACCCTCACAAACCCCTTGGGCAATAAATACTA
GTGTAGGAATGAAACATTCTGAATATCTTTAACAATAGAAATCCATGGGGTGGGGACAAGCCGTAAAGAC
TGGATGTCCATCTCACACGAATTTATGGCTATGGGCAACACATAATCCTAGTGCAATATGATACTGGGGT
TATTAAGATGTGTCCCAGGCAGGGACCAAGACAGGTGAACCATGTTGTTACACTCTATTTGTAACAAGGG
GAAAGAGAGTGGACGCCGACAGCAGCGGACTCCACTGGTTGTCTCTAACACCCCCGAAAATTAAACGGGG
CTCCACGCCAATGGGGCCCATAAACAAAGACAAGTGGCCACTCTTTTTTTTGAAATTGTGGAGTGGGGGC
ACGCGTCAGCCCCCACACGCCGCCCTGCGGTTTTGGACTGTAAAATAAGGGTGTAATAACTTGGCTGATT
GTAACCCCGCTAACCACTGCGGTCAAACCACTTGCCCACAAAACCACTAATGGCACCCCGGGGAATACCT
GCATAAGTAGGTGGGCGGGCCAAGATAGGGGCGCGATTGCTGCGATCTGGAGGACAAATTACACACACTT
GCGCCTGAGCGCCAAGCACAGGGTTGTTGGTCCTCATATTCACGAGGTCGCTGAGAGCACGGTGGGCTAA
TGTTGCCATGGGTAGCATATACTACCCAAATATCTGGATAGCATATGCTATCCTAATCTATATCTGGGTA
GCATAGGCTATCCTAATCTATATCTGGGTAGCATATGCTATCCTAATCTATATCTGGGTAGTATATGCTA
TCCTAATTTATATCTGGGTAGCATAGGCTATCCTAATCTATATCTGGGTAGCATATGCTATCCTAATCTA
TATCTGGGTAGTATATGCTATCCTAATCTGTATCCGGGTAGCATATGCTATCCTAATAGAGATTAGGGTA
GTATATGCTATCCTAATTTATATCTGGGTAGCATATACTACCCAAATATCTGGATAGCATATGCTATCCT
AATCTATATCTGGGTAGCATATGCTATCCTAATCTATATCTGGGTAGCATAGGCTATCCTAATCTATATC
TGGGTAGCATATGCTATCCTAATCTATATCTGGGTAGTATATGCTATCCTAATTTATATCTGGGTAGCAT
AGGCTATCCTAATCTATATCTGGGTAGCATATGCTATCCTAATCTATATCTGGGTAGTATATGCTATCCT
AATCTGTATCCGGGTAGCATATGCTATCCTCATGCATATACAGTCAGCATATGATACCCAGTAGTAGAGT
GGGAGTGCTATCCTTTGCATATGCCGCCACCTCCCAAGGGGGCGTGAATTTTCGCTGCTTGTCCTTTTCC
TGCTGGTTGCTCCCATTCTTAGGTGAATTTAAGGAGGCCAGGCTAAAGCCGTCGCATGTCTGATTGCTCA
CCAGGTAAATGTCGCTAATGTTTTCCAACGCGAGAAGGTGTTGAGCGCGGAGCTGAGTGACGTGACAACA
TGGGTATGCCCAATTGCCCCATGTTGGGAGGACGAAAATGGTGACAAGACAGATGGCCAGAAATACACCA
ACAGCACGCATGATGTCTACTGGGGATTTATTCTTTAGTGCGGGGGAATACACGGCTTTTAATACGATTG
AGGGCGTCTCCTAACAAGTTACATCACTCCTGCCCTTCCTCACCCTCATCTCCATCACCTCCTTCATCTC
CGTCATCTCCGTCATCACCCTCCGCGGCAGCCCCTTCCACCATAGGTGGAAACCAGGGAGGCAAATCTAC
TCCATCGTCAAAGCTGCACACAGTCACCCTGATATTGCAGGTAGGAGCGGGCTTTGTCATAACAAGGTCC
TTAATCGCATCCTTCAAAACCTCAGCAAATATATGAGTTTGTAAAAAGACCATGAAATAACAGACAATGG
ACTCCCTTAGCGGGCCAGGTTGTGGGCCGGGTCCAGGGGCCATTCCAAAGGGGAGACGACTCAATGGTGT
AAGACGACATTGTGGAATAGCAAGGGCAGTTCCTCGCCTTAGGTTGTAAAGGGAGGTCTTACTACCTCCA
TATACGAACACACCGGCGACCCAAGTTCCTTCGTCGGTAGTCCTTTCTACGTGACTCCTAGCCAGGAGAG
CTCTTAAACCTTCTGCAATGTTCTCAAATTTCGGGTTGGAACCTCCTTGACCACGATGCTTTCCAAACCA
CCCTCCTTTTTTGCGCCTGCCTCCATCACCCTGACCCCGGGGTCCAGTGCTTGGGCCTTCTCCTGGGTCA
TCTGCGGGGCCCTGCTCTATCGCTCCCGGGGGCACGTCAGGCTCACCATCTGGGCCACCTTCTTGGTGGT
ATTCAAAATAATCGGCTTCCCCTACAGGGTGGAAAAATGGCCTTCTACCTGGAGGGGGCCTGCGCGGTGG
AGACCCGGATGATGATGACTGACTACTGGGACTCCTGGGCCTCTTTTCTCCACGTCCACGACCTCTCCCC
CTGGCTCTTTCACGACTTCCCCCCCTGGCTCTTTCACGTCCTCTACCCCGGCGGCCTCCACTACCTCCTC
GACCCCGGCCTCCACTACCTCCTCGACCCCGGCCTCCACTGCCTCCTCGACCCCGGCCTCCACCTCCTGC
TCCTGCCCCTCCTGCTCCTGCCCCTCCTCCTGCTCCTGCCCCTCCTGCCCCTCCTGCTCCTGCCCCTCCT
GCCCCTCCTGCTCCTGCCCCTCCTGCCCCTCCTGCTCCTGCCCCTCCTGCCCCTCCTCCTGCTCCTGCCC
CTCCTGCCCCTCCTCCTGCTCCTGCCCCTCCTGCCCCTCCTGCTCCTGCCCCTCCTGCCCCTCCTGCTCC
TGCCCCTCCTGCCCCTCCTGCTCCTGCCCCTCCTGCTCCTGCCCCTCCTGCTCCTGCCCCTCCTGCTCCT
GCCCCTCCTGCCCCTCCTGCCCCTCCTCCTGCTCCTGCCCCTCCTGCTCCTGCCCCTCCTGCCCCTCCTG
CCCCTCCTGCTCCTGCCCCTCCTCCTGCTCCTGCCCCTCCTGCCCCTCCTGCCCCTCCTCCTGCTCCTGC
CCCTCCTGCCCCTCCTCCTGCTCCTGCCCCTCCTCCTGCTCCTGCCCCTCCTGCCCCTCCTGCCCCTCCT
CCTGCTCCTGCCCCTCCTGCCCCTCCTCCTGCTCCTGCCCCTCCTCCTGCTCCTGCCCCTCCTGCCCCTC
CTGCCCCTCCTCCTGCTCCTGCCCCTCCTCCTGCTCCTGCCCCTCCTGCCCCTCCTGCCCCTCCTGCCCC
TCCTCCTGCTCCTGCCCCTCCTCCTGCTCCTGCCCCTCCTGCTCCTGCCCCTCCCGCTCCTGCTCCTGCT
CCTGTTCCACCGTGGGTCCCTTTGCAGCCAATGCAACTTGGACGTTTTTGGGGTCTCCGGACACCATCTC
TATGTCTTGGCCCTGATCCTGAGCCGCCCGGGGCTCCTGGTCTTCCGCCTCCTCGTCCTCGTCCTCTTCC
CCGTCCTCGTCCATGGTTATCACCCCCTCTTCTTTGAGGTCCACTGCCGCCGGAGCCTTCTGGTCCAGAT
GTGTCTCCCTTCTCTCCTAGGCCATTTCCAGGTCCTGTACCTGGCCCCTCGTCAGACATGATTCACACTA
AAAGAGATCAATAGACATCTTTATTAGACGACGCTCAGTGAATACAGGGAGTGCAGACTCCTGCCCCCTC
CAACAGCCCCCCCACCCTCATCCCCTTCATGGTCGCTGTCAGACAGATCCAGGTCTGAAAATTCCCCATC
CTCCGAACCATCCTCGTCCTCATCACCAATTACTCGCAGCCCGGAAAACTCCCGCTGAACATCCTCAAGA
TTTGCGTCCTGAGCCTCAAGCCAGGCCTCAAATTCCTCGTCCCCCTTTTTGCTGGACGGTAGGGATGGGG
ATTCTCGGGACCCCTCCTCTTCCTCTTCAAGGTCACCAGACAGAGATGCTACTGGGGCAACGGAAGAAAA
GCTGGGTGCGGCCTGTGAGGATCAGCTTATCGATGATAAGCTGTCAAACATGAGAATTCTTGAAGACGAA
AGGGCCTCGTGATACGCCTATTTTTATAGGTTAATGTCATGATAATAATGGTTTCTTAGACGTCAGGTGG
CACTTTTCGGGGAAATGTGCGCGGAACCCCTATTTGTTTATTTTTCTAAATACATTCAAATATGTATCCG
CTCATGAGACAATAACCCTGATAAATGCTTCAATAATATTGAAAAAGGAAGAGTATGAGTATTCAACATT
TCCGTGTCGCCCTTATTCCCTTTTTTGCGGCATTTTGCCTTCCTGTTTTTGCTCACCCAGAAACGCTGGT
GAAAGTAAAAGATGCTGAAGATCAGTTGGGTGCACGAGTGGGTTACATCGAACTGGATCTCAACAGCGGT
AAGATCCTTGAGAGTTTTCGCCCCGAAGAACGTTTTCCAATGATGAGCACTTTTAAAGTTCTGCTATGTG
GCGCGGTATTATCCCGTGTTGACGCCGGGCAAGAGCAACTCGGTCGCCGCATACACTATTCTCAGAATGA
CTTGGTTGAGTACTCACCAGTCACAGAAAAGCATCTTACGGATGGCATGACAGTAAGAGAATTATGCAGT
GCTGCCATAACCATGAGTGATAACACTGCGGCCAACTTACTTCTGACAACGATCGGAGGACCGAAGGAGC
TAACCGCTTTTTTGCACAACATGGGGGATCATGTAACTCGCCTTGATCGTTGGGAACCGGAGCTGAATGA
AGCCATACCAAACGACGAGCGTGACACCACGATGCCTGCAGCAATGGCAACAACGTTGCGCAAACTATTA
ACTGGCGAACTACTTACTCTAGCTTCCCGGCAACAATTAATAGACTGGATGGAGGCGGATAAAGTTGCAG
GACCACTTCTGCGCTCGGCCCTTCCGGCTGGCTGGTTTATTGCTGATAAATCTGGAGCCGGTGAGCGTGG
GTCTCGCGGTATCATTGCAGCACTGGGGCCAGATGGTAAGCCCTCCCGTATCGTAGTTATCTACACGACG
GGGAGTCAGGCAACTATGGATGAACGAAATAGACAGATCGCTGAGATAGGTGCCTCACTGATTAAGCATT
GGTAACTGTCAGACCAAGTTTACTCATATATACTTTAGATTGATTTAAAACTTCATTTTTAATTTAAAAG
GATCTAGGTGAAGATCCTTTTTGATAATCTCATGACCAAAATCCCTTAACGTGAGTTTTCGTTCCACTGA
GCGTCAGACCCCGTAGAAAAGATCAAAGGATCTTCTTGAGATCCTTTTTTTCTGCGCGTAATCTGCTGCT
TGCAAACAAAAAAACCACCGCTACCAGCGGTGGTTTGTTTGCCGGATCAAGAGCTACCAACTCTTTTTCC
GAAGGTAACTGGCTTCAGCAGAGCGCAGATACCAAATACTGTCCTTCTAGTGTAGCCGTAGTTAGGCCAC
CACTTCAAGAACTCTGTAGCACCGCCTACATACCTCGCTCTGCTAATCCTGTTACCAGTGGCTGCTGCCA
GTGGCGATAAGTCGTGTCTTACCGGGTTGGACTCAAGACGATAGTTACCGGATAAGGCGCAGCGGTCGGG
CTGAACGGGGGGTTCGTGCACACAGCCCAGCTTGGAGCGAACGACCTACACCGAACTGAGATACCTACAG
CGTGAGCTATGAGAAAGCGCCACGCTTCCCGAAGGGAGAAAGGCGGACAGGTATCCGGTAAGCGGCAGGG
TCGGAACAGGAGAGCGCACGAGGGAGCTTCCAGGGGGAAACGCCTGGTATCTTTATAGTCCTGTCGGGTT
TCGCCACCTCTGACTTGAGCGTCGATTTTTGTGATGCTCGTCAGGGGGGCGGAGCCTATGGAAAAACGCC
AGCAACGCGGCCTTTTTACGGTTCCTGGCCTTTTGCTGGCCTTGAAGCTGTCCCTGATGGTCGTCATCTA
CCTGCCTGGACAGCATGGCCTGCAACGCGGGCATCCCGATGCCGCCGGAAGCGAGAAGAATCATAATGGG
GAAGGCCATCCAGCCTCGCGTCGCGAACGCCAGCAAGACGTAGCCCAGCGCGTCGGCCCCGAGATGCGCC
GCGTGCGGCTGCTGGAGATGGCGGACGCGATGGATATGTTCTGCCAAGGGTTGGTTTGCGCATTCACAGT
TCTCCGCAAGAATTGATTGGCTCCAATTCTTGGAGTGGTGAATCCGTTAGCGAGGTGCCGCCCTGCTTCA
TCCCCGTGGCCCGTTGCTCGCGTTTGCTGGCGGTGTCCCCGGAAGAAATATATTTGCATGTCTTTAGTTC
TATGATGACACAAACCCCGCCCAGCGTCTTGTCATTGGCGAATTCGAACACGCAGATGCAGTCGGGGCGG
CGCGGTCCGAGGTCCACTTCGCATATTAAGGTGACGCGTGTGGCCTCGAACACCGAGCGACCCTGCAGCG
ACCCGCTTAACAGCGTCAACAGCGTGCCGCAGATCCCGGGGGGCAATGAGATATGAAAAAGCCTGAACTC
ACCGCGACGTCTGTCGAGAAGTTTCTGATCGAAAAGTTCGACAGCGTCTCCGACCTGATGCAGCTCTCGG
AGGGCGAAGAATCTCGTGCTTTCAGCTTCGATGTAGGAGGGCGTGGATATGTCCTGCGGGTAAATAGCTG
CGCCGATGGTTTCTACAAAGATCGTTATGTTTATCGGCACTTTGCATCGGCCGCGCTCCCGATTCCGGAA
GTGCTTGACATTGGGGAATTCAGCGAGAGCCTGACCTATTGCATCTCCCGCCGTGCACAGGGTGTCACGT
TGCAAGACCTGCCTGAAACCGAACTGCCCGCTGTTCTGCAGCCGGTCGCGGAGGCCATGGATGCGATCGC
TGCGGCCGATCTTAGCCAGACGAGCGGGTTCGGCCCATTCGGACCGCAAGGAATCGGTCAATACACTACA
TGGCGTGATTTCATATGCGCGATTGCTGATCCCCATGTGTATCACTGGCAAACTGTGATGGACGACACCG
TCAGTGCGTCCGTCGCGCAGGCTCTCGATGAGCTGATGCTTTGGGCCGAGGACTGCCCCGAAGTCCGGCA
CCTCGTGCACGCGGATTTCGGCTCCAACAATGTCCTGACGGACAATGGCCGCATAACAGCGGTCATTGAC
TGGAGCGAGGCGATGTTCGGGGATTCCCAATACGAGGTCGCCAACATCTTCTTCTGGAGGCCGTGGTTGG
CTTGTATGGAGCAGCAGACGCGCTACTTCGAGCGGAGGCATCCGGAGCTTGCAGGATCGCCGCGGCTCCG
GGCGTATATGCTCCGCATTGGTCTTGACCAACTCTATCAGAGCTTGGTTGACGGCAATTTCGATGATGCA
GCTTGGGCGCAGGGTCGATGCGACGCAATCGTCCGATCCGGAGCCGGGACTGTCGGGCGTACACAAATCG
CCCGCAGAAGCGCGGCCGTCTGGACCGATGGCTGTGTAGAAGTACTCGCCGATAGTGGAAACCGACGCCC
CAGCACTCGTCCGGATCGGGAGATGGGGGAGGCTAACTGAAACACGGAAGGAGACAATACCGGAAGGAAC
CCGCGCTATGACGGCAATAAAAAGACAGAATAAAACGCACGGGTGTTGGGTCGTTTGTTCATAAACGCGG
GGTTCGGTCCCAGGGCTGGCACTCTGTCGATACCCCACCGAGACCCCATTGGGGCCAATACGCCCGCGTT
TCTTCCTTTTCCCCACCCCACCCCCCAAGTTCGGGTGAAGGCCCAGGGCTCGCAGCCAACGTCGGGGCGG
CAGGCCCTGCCATAGCCACTGGCCCCGTGGGTTAGGGACGGGGTCCCCCATGGGGAATGGTTTATGGTTC
GTGGGGGTTATTATTTTGGGCGTTGCGTGGGGTCAGGTCCACGACTGGACTGAGCAGACAGACCCATGGT
TTTTGGATGGCCTGGGCATGGACCGCATGTACTGGCGCGACACGAACACCGGGCGTCTGTGGCTGCCAAA
CACCCCCGACCCCCAAAAACCACCGCGCGGATTTCTGGCGTGCCAAGCTAGTCGACCAATTCTCATGTTT
GACAGCTTATCATCGCAGATCCGGGCAACGTTGTTGCCATTGCTGCAGGCGCAGAACTGGTAGGTATGGA
AGATCTATACATTGAATCAATATTGGCAATTAGCCATATTAGTCATTGGTTATATAGCATAAATCAATAT
TGGCTATTGGCCATTGCATACGTTGTATCTATATCATAATATGTACATTTATATTGGCTCATGTCCAATA
TGACCGCCATGTTGACATTGATTATTGACTAGTTATTAATAGTAATCAATTACGGGGTCATTAGTTCATA
GCCCATATATGGAGTTCCGCGTTACATAACTTACGGTAAATGGCCCGCCTGGCTGACCGCCCAACGACCC
CCGCCCATTGACGTCAATAATGACGTATGTTCCCATAGTAACGCCAATAGGGACTTTCCATTGACGTCAA
TGGGTGGAGTATTTACGGTAAACTGCCCACTTGGCAGTACATCAAGTGTATCATATGCCAAGTCCGCCCC
CTATTGACGTCAATGACGGTAAATGGCCCGCCTGGCATTATGCCCAGTACATGACCTTACGGGACTTTCC
TACTTGGCAGTACATCTACGTATTAGTCATCGCTATTACCATGGTGATGCGGTTTTGGCAGTACACCAAT
GGGCGTGGATAGCGGTTTGACTCACGGGGATTTCCAAGTCTCCACCCCATTGACGTCAATGGGAGTTTGT
TTTGGCACCAAAATCAACGGGACTTTCCAAAATGTCGTAATAACCCCGCCCCGTTGACGCAAATGGGCGG
TAGGCGTGTACGGTGGGAGGTCTATATAAGCAGAGCTCGTTTAGTGAACCGTCAGATCTCTAGAAGCTGG
GTACCAGCTGCTAGCGCCACCATGGAGACCACCCCCCTGAACAGTCAAAAGCAACTCTCTGCCTGTGAGG
ATGGAGAGGACTGTCAGGAGAATGGCGTTCTTCAAAAGGTTGTACCCACCCCTGGAGATAAGGTGGAAAG
CGGCCAGATTTCCAACGGCTACAGCGCCGTGCCATCACCTGGAGCCGGGGATGATACACGGCACAGCATT
CCCGCAACCACCACGACACTGGTTGCAGAGCTTCACCAGGGCGAGAGGGAGACGTGGGGCAAAAAGGTAG
ATTTTCTGCTTTCCGTGATCGGTTACGCGGTCGATCTGGGGAACGTGTGGAGGTTCCCTTACATTTGTTA
CCAAAACGGAGGGGGTGCCTTCTTGCTGCCCTACACAATTATGGCGATTTTTGGGGGTATCCCGCTCTTC
TACATGGAACTGGCCTTGGGTCAGTACCACCGGAACGGCTGCATTAGCATTTGGCGCAAGATATGCCCCA
TTTTCAAGGGAATCGGATACGCAATCTGTATAATCGCGTTCTATATTGCATCATATTACAACACCATCAT
GGCCTGGGCCCTTTATTACTTGATCAGCAGTTTCACCGACCAATTGCCGTGGACGAGCTGTAAGAACTCA
TGGAATACCGGGAACTGTACCAACTACTTCTCTGAGGACAGCTCAGGAGGTAGCGGGGGTGAACAGAAGC
TGATTAGCGAGGAGGACTTGGGCAGTCCAGGCGGAAGCGGCAACATCACTTGGACACTCCATAGTACGAG
CCCCGCAGAGGAGTTTTACACCAGGCACGTACTGCAGATTCATAGGAGCAAGGGTCTGCAAGACCTGGGC
GGTATTAGCTGGCAGCTCGCATTGTGCATAATGTTGATCTTTACGGTGATCTATTTCTCTATCTGGAAGG
GAGTAAAGACATCCGGCAAGGTGGTGTGGGTGACGGCGACCTTCCCCTACATTATACTCAGCGTGTTGTT
GGTGAGGGGGGCAACCCTGCCTGGGGCCTGGCGAGGCGTGCTGTTCTATCTCAAGCCAAACTGGCAGAAG
CTTCTTGAAACCGGAGTGTGGATCGACGCGGCCGCGCAAATCTTCTTTTCCCTCGGTCCCGGCTTCGGGG
TCCTTCTGGCATTCGCAAGCTACAACAAGTTCAACAATAACTGCTACCAGGACGCCCTCGTGACAAGTGT
AGTGAACTGCATGACCTCTTTCGTGAGCGGGTTTGTGATCTTCACAGTACTCAGTTATATGGCTGAGATG
AGGAACGAAGATGTTAGTGAGGTTGCCAAAGACGCTGGCCCGAGCCTGTTGTTCATCACATACGCCGAGG
CTATCGCGAACATGCCCGCATCTACTTTCTTCGCCATCATCTTTTTCCTGATGCTGATAACCCTTGGGCT
GGATAGCACCTTCGCCGGACTGGAGGGTGTCATCACTGCCGTTCTCGACGAGTTCCCCCATGTGTGGGCC
AAGCGACGGGAAAGGTTCGTGCTGGCCGTCGTAATCACATGCTTCTTCGGCTCACTGGTGACCCTTACCT
TTGGCGGTGCGTACGTGGTCAAGCTGCTCGAAGAGTACGCCACTGGACCGGCGGTTCTGACCGTGGCATT
GATCGAGGCCGTGGCCGTAAGCTGGTTTTACGGCATCACGCAGTTCTGTAGGGACGTGAAAGAGATGCTG
GGCTTTTCTCCCGGTTGGTTTTGGAGGATTTGTTGGGTAGCAATTAGCCCCCTGTTTCTCCTTTTCATTA
TTTGCTCTTTTCTGATGTCTCCACCGCAGCTCCGACTGTTTCAGTACAACTACCCCTACTGGTCAATTAT
CCTGGGCTATTGTATCGGCACCTCAAGTTTCATCTGCATCCCCACATACATCGCATACAGACTGATAATT
ACGCCCGGTACTTTTAAGGAGCGAATCATTAAAAGCATAACCCCCGAAACCCCCACCGAGATCCCTTGTG
GCGATATAAGACTCAATGCGGTCTAATAGCTCGAG
