>Addgene plasmid #107463 | pCEP4-SERTG384S-myc | addgene partial sequence | sequence record 205569 | Addgene Partial NGS Result
CTCCTGCTCCTGCCCCTCCTCCTGCTCCTGCCCCTCCTGCTCCTGCCCCTCCCGCTCCTGCTCCTGCTCC
TGTTCCACCGTGGGTCCCTTTGCAGCCAATGCAACTTGGACGTTTTTGGGGTCTCCGGACACCATCTCTA
TGTCTTGGCCCTGATCCTGAGCCGCCCGGGGCTCCTGGTCTTCCGCCTCCTCGTCCTCGTCCTCTTCCCC
GTCCTCGTCCATGGTTATCACCCCCTCTTCTTTGAGGTCCACTGCCGCCGGAGCCTTCTGGTCCAGATGT
GTCTCCCTTCTCTCCTAGGCCATTTCCAGGTCCTGTACCTGGCCCCTCGTCAGACATGATTCACACTAAA
AGAGATCAATAGACATCTTTATTAGACGACGCTCAGTGAATACAGGGAGTGCAGACTCCTGCCCCCTCCA
ACAGCCCCCCCACCCTCATCCCCTTCATGGTCGCTGTCAGACAGATCCAGGTCTGAAAATTCCCCATCCT
CCGAACCATCCTCGTCCTCATCACCAATTACTCGCAGCCCGGAAAACTCCCGCTGAACATCCTCAAGATT
TGCGTCCTGAGCCTCAAGCCAGGCCTCAAATTCCTCGTCCCCCTTTTTGCTGGACGGTAGGGATGGGGAT
TCTCGGGACCCCTCCTCTTCCTCTTCAAGGTCACCAGACAGAGATGCTACTGGGGCAACGGAAGAAAAGC
TGGGTGCGGCCTGTGAGGATCAGCTTATCGATGATAAGCTGTCAAACATGAGAATTCTTGAAGACGAAAG
GGCCTCGTGATACGCCTATTTTTATAGGTTAATGTCATGATAATAATGGTTTCTTAGACGTCAGGTGGCA
CTTTTCGGGGAAATGTGCGCGGAACCCCTATTTGTTTATTTTTCTAAATACATTCAAATATGTATCCGCT
CATGAGACAATAACCCTGATAAATGCTTCAATAATATTGAAAAAGGAAGAGTATGAGTATTCAACATTTC
CGTGTCGCCCTTATTCCCTTTTTTGCGGCATTTTGCCTTCCTGTTTTTGCTCACCCAGAAACGCTGGTGA
AAGTAAAAGATGCTGAAGATCAGTTGGGTGCACGAGTGGGTTACATCGAACTGGATCTCAACAGCGGTAA
GATCCTTGAGAGTTTTCGCCCCGAAGAACGTTTTCCAATGATGAGCACTTTTAAAGTTCTGCTATGTGGC
GCGGTATTATCCCGTGTTGACGCCGGGCAAGAGCAACTCGGTCGCCGCATACACTATTCTCAGAATGACT
TGGTTGAGTACTCACCAGTCACAGAAAAGCATCTTACGGATGGCATGACAGTAAGAGAATTATGCAGTGC
TGCCATAACCATGAGTGATAACACTGCGGCCAACTTACTTCTGACAACGATCGGAGGACCGAAGGAGCTA
ACCGCTTTTTTGCACAACATGGGGGATCATGTAACTCGCCTTGATCGTTGGGAACCGGAGCTGAATGAAG
CCATACCAAACGACGAGCGTGACACCACGATGCCTGCAGCAATGGCAACAACGTTGCGCAAACTATTAAC
TGGCGAACTACTTACTCTAGCTTCCCGGCAACAATTAATAGACTGGATGGAGGCGGATAAAGTTGCAGGA
CCACTTCTGCGCTCGGCCCTTCCGGCTGGCTGGTTTATTGCTGATAAATCTGGAGCCGGTGAGCGTGGGT
CTCGCGGTATCATTGCAGCACTGGGGCCAGATGGTAAGCCCTCCCGTATCGTAGTTATCTACACGACGGG
GAGTCAGGCAACTATGGATGAACGAAATAGACAGATCGCTGAGATAGGTGCCTCACTGATTAAGCATTGG
TAACTGTCAGACCAAGTTTACTCATATATACTTTAGATTGATTTAAAACTTCATTTTTAATTTAAAAGGA
TCTAGGTGAAGATCCTTTTTGATAATCTCATGACCAAAATCCCTTAACGTGAGTTTTCGTTCCACTGAGC
GTCAGACCCCGTAGAAAAGATCAAAGGATCTTCTTGAGATCCTTTTTTTCTGCGCGTAATCTGCTGCTTG
CAAACAAAAAAACCACCGCTACCAGCGGTGGTTTGTTTGCCGGATCAAGAGCTACCAACTCTTTTTCCGA
AGGTAACTGGCTTCAGCAGAGCGCAGATACCAAATACTGTCCTTCTAGTGTAGCCGTAGTTAGGCCACCA
CTTCAAGAACTCTGTAGCACCGCCTACATACCTCGCTCTGCTAATCCTGTTACCAGTGGCTGCTGCCAGT
GGCGATAAGTCGTGTCTTACCGGGTTGGACTCAAGACGATAGTTACCGGATAAGGCGCAGCGGTCGGGCT
GAACGGGGGGTTCGTGCACACAGCCCAGCTTGGAGCGAACGACCTACACCGAACTGAGATACCTACAGCG
TGAGCTATGAGAAAGCGCCACGCTTCCCGAAGGGAGAAAGGCGGACAGGTATCCGGTAAGCGGCAGGGTC
GGAACAGGAGAGCGCACGAGGGAGCTTCCAGGGGGAAACGCCTGGTATCTTTATAGTCCTGTCGGGTTTC
GCCACCTCTGACTTGAGCGTCGATTTTTGTGATGCTCGTCAGGGGGGCGGAGCCTATGGAAAAACGCCAG
CAACGCGGCCTTTTTACGGTTCCTGGCCTTTTGCTGGCCTTGAAGCTGTCCCTGATGGTCGTCATCTACC
TGCCTGGACAGCATGGCCTGCAACGCGGGCATCCCGATGCCGCCGGAAGCGAGAAGAATCATAATGGGGA
AGGCCATCCAGCCTCGCGTCGCGAACGCCAGCAAGACGTAGCCCAGCGCGTCGGCCCCGAGATGCGCCGC
GTGCGGCTGCTGGAGATGGCGGACGCGATGGATATGTTCTGCCAAGGGTTGGTTTGCGCATTCACAGTTC
TCCGCAAGAATTGATTGGCTCCAATTCTTGGAGTGGTGAATCCGTTAGCGAGGTGCCGCCCTGCTTCATC
CCCGTGGCCCGTTGCTCGCGTTTGCTGGCGGTGTCCCCGGAAGAAATATATTTGCATGTCTTTAGTTCTA
TGATGACACAAACCCCGCCCAGCGTCTTGTCATTGGCGAATTCGAACACGCAGATGCAGTCGGGGCGGCG
CGGTCCGAGGTCCACTTCGCATATTAAGGTGACGCGTGTGGCCTCGAACACCGAGCGACCCTGCAGCGAC
CCGCTTAACAGCGTCAACAGCGTGCCGCAGATCCCGGGGGGCAATGAGATATGAAAAAGCCTGAACTCAC
CGCGACGTCTGTCGAGAAGTTTCTGATCGAAAAGTTCGACAGCGTCTCCGACCTGATGCAGCTCTCGGAG
GGCGAAGAATCTCGTGCTTTCAGCTTCGATGTAGGAGGGCGTGGATATGTCCTGCGGGTAAATAGCTGCG
CCGATGGTTTCTACAAAGATCGTTATGTTTATCGGCACTTTGCATCGGCCGCGCTCCCGATTCCGGAAGT
GCTTGACATTGGGGAATTCAGCGAGAGCCTGACCTATTGCATCTCCCGCCGTGCACAGGGTGTCACGTTG
CAAGACCTGCCTGAAACCGAACTGCCCGCTGTTCTGCAGCCGGTCGCGGAGGCCATGGATGCGATCGCTG
CGGCCGATCTTAGCCAGACGAGCGGGTTCGGCCCATTCGGACCGCAAGGAATCGGTCAATACACTACATG
GCGTGATTTCATATGCGCGATTGCTGATCCCCATGTGTATCACTGGCAAACTGTGATGGACGACACCGTC
AGTGCGTCCGTCGCGCAGGCTCTCGATGAGCTGATGCTTTGGGCCGAGGACTGCCCCGAAGTCCGGCACC
TCGTGCACGCGGATTTCGGCTCCAACAATGTCCTGACGGACAATGGCCGCATAACAGCGGTCATTGACTG
GAGCGAGGCGATGTTCGGGGATTCCCAATACGAGGTCGCCAACATCTTCTTCTGGAGGCCGTGGTTGGCT
TGTATGGAGCAGCAGACGCGCTACTTCGAGCGGAGGCATCCGGAGCTTGCAGGATCGCCGCGGCTCCGGG
CGTATATGCTCCGCATTGGTCTTGACCAACTCTATCAGAGCTTGGTTGACGGCAATTTCGATGATGCAGC
TTGGGCGCAGGGTCGATGCGACGCAATCGTCCGATCCGGAGCCGGGACTGTCGGGCGTACACAAATCGCC
CGCAGAAGCGCGGCCGTCTGGACCGATGGCTGTGTAGAAGTACTCGCCGATAGTGGAAACCGACGCCCCA
GCACTCGTCCGGATCGGGAGATGGGGGAGGCTAACTGAAACACGGAAGGAGACAATACCGGAAGGAACCC
GCGCTATGACGGCAATAAAAAGACAGAATAAAACGCACGGGTGTTGGGTCGTTTGTTCATAAACGCGGGG
TTCGGTCCCAGGGCTGGCACTCTGTCGATACCCCACCGAGACCCCATTGGGGCCAATACGCCCGCGTTTC
TTCCTTTTCCCCACCCCACCCCCCAAGTTCGGGTGAAGGCCCAGGGCTCGCAGCCAACGTCGGGGCGGCA
GGCCCTGCCATAGCCACTGGCCCCGTGGGTTAGGGACGGGGTCCCCCATGGGGAATGGTTTATGGTTCGT
GGGGGTTATTATTTTGGGCGTTGCGTGGGGTCAGGTCCACGACTGGACTGAGCAGACAGACCCATGGTTT
TTGGATGGCCTGGGCATGGACCGCATGTACTGGCGCGACACGAACACCGGGCGTCTGTGGCTGCCAAACA
CCCCCGACCCCCAAAAACCACCGCGCGGATTTCTGGCGTGCCAAGCTAGTCGACCAATTCTCATGTTTGA
CAGCTTATCATCGCAGATCCGGGCAACGTTGTTGCCATTGCTGCAGGCGCAGAACTGGTAGGTATGGAAG
ATCTATACATTGAATCAATATTGGCAATTAGCCATATTAGTCATTGGTTATATAGCATAAATCAATATTG
GCTATTGGCCATTGCATACGTTGTATCTATATCATAATATGTACATTTATATTGGCTCATGTCCAATATG
ACCGCCATGTTGACATTGATTATTGACTAGTTATTAATAGTAATCAATTACGGGGTCATTAGTTCATAGC
CCATATATGGAGTTCCGCGTTACATAACTTACGGTAAATGGCCCGCCTGGCTGACCGCCCAACGACCCCC
GCCCATTGACGTCAATAATGACGTATGTTCCCATAGTAACGCCAATAGGGACTTTCCATTGACGTCAATG
GGTGGAGTATTTACGGTAAACTGCCCACTTGGCAGTACATCAAGTGTATCATATGCCAAGTCCGCCCCCT
ATTGACGTCAATGACGGTAAATGGCCCGCCTGGCATTATGCCCAGTACATGACCTTACGGGACTTTCCTA
CTTGGCAGTACATCTACGTATTAGTCATCGCTATTACCATGGTGATGCGGTTTTGGCAGTACACCAATGG
GCGTGGATAGCGGTTTGACTCACGGGGATTTCCAAGTCTCCACCCCATTGACGTCAATGGGAGTTTGTTT
TGGCACCAAAATCAACGGGACTTTCCAAAATGTCGTAATAACCCCGCCCCGTTGACGCAAATGGGCGGTA
GGCGTGTACGGTGGGAGGTCTATATAAGCAGAGCTCGTTTAGTGAACCGTCAGATCTCTAGAAGCTGGGT
ACCAGCTGCTAGCGCCACCATGGAGACCACCCCCCTGAACAGTCAAAAGCAACTCTCTGCCTGTGAGGAT
GGAGAGGACTGTCAGGAGAATGGCGTTCTTCAAAAGGTTGTACCCACCCCTGGAGATAAGGTGGAAAGCG
GCCAGATTTCCAACGGCTACAGCGCCGTGCCATCACCTGGAGCCGGGGATGATACACGGCACAGCATTCC
CGCAACCACCACGACACTGGTTGCAGAGCTTCACCAGGGCGAGAGGGAGACGTGGGGCAAAAAGGTAGAT
TTTCTGCTTTCCGTGATCGGTTACGCGGTCGATCTGGGGAACGTGTGGAGGTTCCCTTACATTTGTTACC
AAAACGGAGGGGGTGCCTTCTTGCTGCCCTACACAATTATGGCGATTTTTGGGGGTATCCCGCTCTTCTA
CATGGAACTGGCCTTGGGTCAGTACCACCGGAACGGCTGCATTAGCATTTGGCGCAAGATATGCCCCATT
TTCAAGGGAATCGGATACGCAATCTGTATAATCGCGTTCTATATTGCATCATATTACAACACCATCATGG
CCTGGGCCCTTTATTACTTGATCAGCAGTTTCACCGACCAATTGCCGTGGACGAGCTGTAAGAACTCATG
GAATACCGGGAACTGTACCAACTACTTCTCTGAGGACAGCTCAGGAGGTAGCGGGGGTGAACAGAAGCTG
ATTAGCGAGGAGGACTTGGGCAGTCCAGGCGGAAGCGGCAACATCACTTGGACACTCCATAGTACGAGCC
CCGCAGAGGAGTTTTACACCAGGCACGTACTGCAGATTCATAGGAGCAAGGGTCTGCAAGACCTGGGCGG
TATTAGCTGGCAGCTCGCATTGTGCATAATGTTGATCTTTACGGTGATCTATTTCTCTATCTGGAAGGGA
GTAAAGACATCCGGCAAGGTGGTGTGGGTGACGGCGACCTTCCCCTACATTATACTCAGCGTGTTGTTGG
TGAGGGGGGCAACCCTGCCTGGGGCCTGGCGAGGCGTGCTGTTCTATCTCAAGCCAAACTGGCAGAAGCT
TCTTGAAACCGGAGTGTGGATCGACGCGGCCGCGCAAATCTTCTTTTCCCTCGGTCCCGGCTTCGGGGTC
CTTCTGGCATTCGCAAGCTACAACAAGTTCAACAATAACTGCTACCAGGACGCCCTCGTGACAAGTGTAG
TGAACTGCATGACCTCTTTCGTGAGCGGGTTTGTGATCTTCACAGTACTCAGTTATATGGCTGAGATGAG
GAACGAAGATGTTAGTGAGGTTGCCAAAGACGCTGGCCCGAGCCTGTTGTTCATCACATACGCCGAGGCT
ATCGCGAACATGCCCGCATCTACTTTCTTCGCCATCATCTTTTTCCTGATGCTGATAACCCTTGGGCTGG
ATAGCACCTTCGCCGGACTGGAGGGTGTCATCACTGCCGTTCTCGACGAGTTCCCCCATGTGTGGGCCAA
GCGACGGGAAAGGTTCGTGCTGGCCGTCGTAATCACATGCTTCTTCGGCTCACTGGTGACCCTTACCTTT
GGCGGTGCGTACGTGGTCAAGCTGCTCGAAGAGTACGCCACTGGACCGGCGGTTCTGACCGTGGCATTGA
TCGAGGCCGTGGCCGTAAGCTGGTTTTACGGCATCACGCAGTTCTGTAGGGACGTGAAAGAGATGCTGGG
CTTTTCTCCCGGTTGGTTTTGGAGGATTTGTTGGGTAGCAATTAGCCCCCTGTTTCTCCTTTTCATTATT
TGCTCTTTTCTGATGTCTCCACCGCAGCTCCGACTGTTTCAGTACAACTACCCCTACTGGTCAATTATCC
TGGGCTATTGTATCGGCACCTCAAGTTTCATCTGCATCCCCACATACATCGCATACAGACTGATAATTAC
GCCCGGTACTTTTAAGGAGCGAATCATTAAAAGCATAACCCCCGAAACCCCCACCGAGATCCCTTGTGGC
GATATAAGACTCAATGCGGTCTAATAGCTCGAGGCCGGCAAGGCCGGATCCAGACATGATAAGATACATT
GATGAGTTTGGACAAACCACAACTAGAATGCAGTGAAAAAAATGCTTTATTTGTGAAATTTGTGATGCTA
TTGCTTTATTTGTAACCATTATAAGCTGCAATAAACAAGTTAACAACAACAATTGCATTCATTTTATGTT
TCAGGTTCAGGGGGAGGTGTGGGAGGTTTTTTAAAGCAAGTAAAACCTCTACAAATGTGGTATGGCTGAT
TATGATCCGGCTGCCTCGCGCGTTTCGGTGATGACGGTGAAAACCTCTGACACATGCAGCTCCCGGAGAC
GGTCACAGCTTGTCTGTAAGCGGATGCCGGGAGCAGACAAGCCCGTCAGGGCGCGTCAGCGGGTGTTGGC
GGGTGTCGGGGCGCAGCCATGAGGTCGACTCTAGAGGATCGATCCCCGCCCCGGACGAACTAAACCTGAC
TACGACATCTCTGCCCCTTCTTCGCGGGGCAGTGCATGTAATCCCTTCAGTTGGTTGGTACAACTTGCCA
ACTGGGCCCTGTTCCACATGTGACACGGGGGGGGACCAAACACAAAGGGGTTCTCTGACTGTAGTTGACA
TCCTTATAAATGGATGTGCACATTTGCCAACACTGAGTGGCTTTCATCCTGGAGCAGACTTTGCAGTCTG
TGGACTGCAACACAACATTGCCTTTATGTGTAACTCTTGGCTGAAGCTCTTACACCAATGCTGGGGGACA
TGTACCTCCCAGGGGCCCAGGAAGACTACGGGAGGCTACACCAACGTCAATCAGAGGGGCCTGTGTAGCT
ACCGATAAGCGGACCCTCAAGAGGGCATTAGCAATAGTGTTTATAAGGCCCCCTTGTTAACCCTAAACGG
GTAGCATATGCTTCCCGGGTAGTAGTATATACTATCCAGACTAACCCTAATTCAATAGCATATGTTACCC
AACGGGAAGCATATGCTATCGAATTAGGGTTAGTAAAAGGGTCCTAAGGAACAGCGATATCTCCCACCCC
ATGAGCTGTCACGGTTTTATTTACATGGGGTCAGGATTCCACGAGGGTAGTGAACCATTTTAGTCACAAG
GGCAGTGGCTGAAGATCAAGGAGCGGGCAGTGAACTCTCCTGAATCTTCGCCTGCTTCTTCATTCTCCTT
CGTTTAGCTAATAGAATAACTGCTGAGTTGTGAACAGTAAGGTGTATGTGAGGTGCTCGAAAACAAGGTT
TCAGGTGACGCCCCCAGAATAAAATTTGGACGGGGGGTTCAGTGGTGGCATTGTGCTATGACACCAATAT
AACCCTCACAAACCCCTTGGGCAATAAATACTAGTGTAGGAATGAAACATTCTGAATATCTTTAACAATA
GAAATCCATGGGGTGGGGACAAGCCGTAAAGACTGGATGTCCATCTCACACGAATTTATGGCTATGGGCA
ACACATAATCCTAGTGCAATATGATACTGGGGTTATTAAGATGTGTCCCAGGCAGGGACCAAGACAGGTG
AACCATGTTGTTACACTCTATTTGTAACAAGGGGAAAGAGAGTGGACGCCGACAGCAGCGGACTCCACTG
GTTGTCTCTAACACCCCCGAAAATTAAACGGGGCTCCACGCCAATGGGGCCCATAAACAAAGACAAGTGG
CCACTCTTTTTTTTGAAATTGTGGAGTGGGGGCACGCGTCAGCCCCCACACGCCGCCCTGCGGTTTTGGA
CTGTAAAATAAGGGTGTAATAACTTGGCTGATTGTAACCCCGCTAACCACTGCGGTCAAACCACTTGCCC
ACAAAACCACTAATGGCACCCCGGGGAATACCTGCATAAGTAGGTGGGCGGGCCAAGATAGGGGCGCGAT
TGCTGCGATCTGGAGGACAAATTACACACACTTGCGCCTGAGCGCCAAGCACAGGGTTGTTGGTCCTCAT
ATTCACGAGGTCGCTGAGAGCACGGTGGGCTAATGTTGCCATGGGTAGCATATACTACCCAAATATCTGG
ATAGCATATGCTATCCTAATCTATATCTGGGTAGCATAGGCTATCCTAATCTATATCTGGGTAGCATATG
CTATCCTAATCTATATCTGGGTAGTATATGCTATCCTAATTTATATCTGGGTAGCATAGGCTATCCTAAT
CTATATCTGGGTAGCATATGCTATCCTAATCTATATCTGGGTAGTATATGCTATCCTAATCTGTATCCGG
GTAGCATATGCTATCCTAATAGAGATTAGGGTAGTATATGCTATCCTAATTTATATCTGGGTAGCATATA
CTACCCAAATATCTGGATAGCATATGCTATCCTAATCTATATCTGGGTAGCATATGCTATCCTAATCTAT
ATCTGGGTAGCATAGGCTATCCTAATCTATATCTGGGTAGCATATGCTATCCTAATCTATATCTGGGTAG
TATATGCTATCCTAATTTATATCTGGGTAGCATAGGCTATCCTAATCTATATCTGGGTAGCATATGCTAT
CCTAATCTATATCTGGGTAGTATATGCTATCCTAATCTGTATCCGGGTAGCATATGCTATCCTCATGCAT
ATACAGTCAGCATATGATACCCAGTAGTAGAGTGGGAGTGCTATCCTTTGCATATGCCGCCACCTCCCAA
GGGGGCGTGAATTTTCGCTGCTTGTCCTTTTCCTGCTGGTTGCTCCCATTCTTAGGTGAATTTAAGGAGG
CCAGGCTAAAGCCGTCGCATGTCTGATTGCTCACCAGGTAAATGTCGCTAATGTTTTCCAACGCGAGAAG
GTGTTGAGCGCGGAGCTGAGTGACGTGACAACATGGGTATGCCCAATTGCCCCATGTTGGGAGGACGAAA
ATGGTGACAAGACAGATGGCCAGAAATACACCAACAGCACGCATGATGTCTACTGGGGATTTATTCTTTA
GTGCGGGGGAATACACGGCTTTTAATACGATTGAGGGCGTCTCCTAACAAGTTACATCACTCCTGCCCTT
CCTCACCCTCATCTCCATCACCTCCTTCATCTCCGTCATCTCCGTCATCACCCTCCGCGGCAGCCCCTTC
CACCATAGGTGGAAACCAGGGAGGCAAATCTACTCCATCGTCAAAGCTGCACACAGTCACCCTGATATTG
CAGGTAGGAGCGGGCTTTGTCATAACAAGGTCCTTAATCGCATCCTTCAAAACCTCAGCAAATATATGAG
TTTGTAAAAAGACCATGAAATAACAGACAATGGACTCCCTTAGCGGGCCAGGTTGTGGGCCGGGTCCAGG
GGCCATTCCAAAGGGGAGACGACTCAATGGTGTAAGACGACATTGTGGAATAGCAAGGGCAGTTCCTCGC
CTTAGGTTGTAAAGGGAGGTCTTACTACCTCCATATACGAACACACCGGCGACCCAAGTTCCTTCGTCGG
TAGTCCTTTCTACGTGACTCCTAGCCAGGAGAGCTCTTAAACCTTCTGCAATGTTCTCAAATTTCGGGTT
GGAACCTCCTTGACCACGATGCTTTCCAAACCACCCTCCTTTTTTGCGCCTGCCTCCATCACCCTGACCC
CGGGGTCCAGTGCTTGGGCCTTCTCCTGGGTCATCTGCGGGGCCCTGCTCTATCGCTCCCGGGGGCACGT
CAGGCTCACCATCTGGGCCACCTTCTTGGTGGTATTCAAAATAATCGGCTTCCCCTACAGGGTGGAAAAA
TGGCCTTCTACCTGGAGGGGGCCTGCGCGGTGGAGACCCGGATGATGATGACTGACTACTGGGACTCCTG
GGCCTCTTTTCTCCACGTCCACGACCTCTCCCCCTGGCTCTTTCACGACTTCCCCCCCTGGCTCTTTCAC
GTCCTCTACCCCGGCGGCCTCCACTACCTCCTCGACCCCGGCCTCCACTACCTCCTCGACCCCGGCCTCC
ACTGCCTCCTCGACCCCGGCCTCCACCTCCTGCTCCTGCC
